Addgene plasmid #107329: pBluescript_VEGFA-TS3_NmCas9
Purpose: U6 driven NmCas9 sgRNA expression for VEGFA site 3
Depositing lab: Scot Wolfe. Depositing organization: University of Massachusetts, Worcester. Publication: Orthogonal Cas9-Cas9 chimeras provide a versatile platform for genome editing. Bolukbasi MF, Liu P, Luk K, Kwok SF, Gupta A, Amrani N, Sontheimer EJ, Zhu LJ, Wolfe SA. Nat Commun. 2018 Nov 19;9(1):4856. doi: 10.1038/s41467-018-07310-x. PubMed 30451839.
Backbone
  Vector backbone: pBluescript
  Total vector size (bp): 3342
  Vector type: CRISPR
Growth in bacteria
  Bacterial resistance: Ampicillin, 100 μg/mL
  Growth temperature: 37°C
  Growth strain: DH5alpha
  Copy number: High Copy
Gene/Insert
  Gene/Insert name: VEGFA-TS3 sgRNA
  gRNA/shRNA sequence: GCGGGGAGAAGGCCAGGGGTCACT
  Promoter: U6
  Cloning method: Restriction Enzyme; 5′ cloning site BfuAI (destroyed during cloning); 3′ cloning site BfuAI (destroyed during cloning)
  Sequencing primers: 5′ T3; 3′ T7
Terms and licenses: Academic/Nonprofit Terms; Industry Terms: Not Available to Industry
How to cite: pBluescript_VEGFA-TS3_NmCas9 was a gift from Scot Wolfe (Addgene plasmid # 107329 ; http://n2t.net/addgene:107329 ; RRID:Addgene_107329)
