[The description below was written by a language model from this plasmid's Addgene catalogue record and pLannotate feature annotations shown in this document.]
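Description:
pBluescript_VEGFA-TS3_NmCas9 is a small (3,342 bp) CRISPR guide-expression plasmid built on the pBluescript cloning backbone. It is maintained in E. coli as a high-copy plasmid through its ColE1/pUC-type origin and selected with ampicillin via the β-lactamase gene and its native promoter. The backbone also keeps the usual pBluescript elements: an f1 phage origin for single-stranded DNA production, the lac promoter/operator region with a CAP binding site, a short lacI fragment, a lacZα fragment, and T3 and T7 phage promoters flanking the cloning region, which here serve mainly as sequencing primer sites.

The payload sits within the remnants of the multiple cloning site. A human U6 RNA polymerase III promoter drives a single guide RNA for the Neisseria meningitidis Cas9 (NmCas9) system. The spacer targets VEGFA target site 3, and downstream of it is the annotated Nm tracrRNA-derived scaffold that lets the transcript associate with NmCas9. The spacer was inserted by restriction cloning between two BfuAI sites, both destroyed in the process, which suggests a parental guide-cloning vector. The spacer and the crRNA repeat portion are not separately annotated but would occupy the gap between the U6 promoter and the tracrRNA feature. The plasmid carries no Cas9 gene and no mammalian selection marker or reporter, so the nuclease has to be supplied from a separate construct.

The U6 promoter and VEGFA target point to use in human cells, where the plasmid would be co-delivered with an NmCas9 expression vector to direct cleavage or binding at this site. It was deposited with a study of orthogonal Cas9-Cas9 chimeras for genome editing. The two feature tables, from the depositor sequence and the repository's sequencing result, show identical features offset by four bases.
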