Features (pLannotate 1.2.2; 15 found; start..end, strand, type, name):
     24..128     +  promoter       AmpR promoter: bla
    129..989     +  CDS            AmpR: β-lactamase; bla; confers resistance to ampicillin, carbenicillin, and related antibiotics
   1160..1748    +  rep_origin     ori: high-copy-number ColE1/pMB1/pBR322/pUC origin of replication
   1931..2023    +  CDS            lacI (fragment): lac repressor; lacI; The lac repressor binds to the lac operator to inhibit transcription in E. coli. This inhibition can be relieved by adding lactose or isopropyl-β-D-thiogalactopyranoside (IPTG).
   2036..2057    +  protein_bind   CAP binding site: CAP binding activates transcription in the presence of cAMP. E. coli catabolite activator protein
   2072..2102    +  promoter       lac promoter: promoter for the E. coli lac operon
   2110..2126    +  protein_bind   lac operator: The lac repressor binds to the lac operator to inhibit transcription in E. coli. This inhibition can be relieved by adding lactose or isopropyl-β-D-thiogalactopyranoside (IPTG). lac repressor encoded by lacI
   2171..2189    +  promoter       T3 promoter: promoter for bacteriophage T3 RNA polymerase
   2202..2225    +  misc_feature   MCS (fragment): pBluescript multiple cloning site
   2236..2476    +  promoter       U6 promoter: RNA polymerase III promoter for human U6 snRNA
   2537..2629    +  misc_RNA       Nm tracrRNA: trans-activating CRISPR RNA for the Neisseria meningitidis CRISPR/Cas9 system (Hou et al., 2013)
   2637..2690    +  misc_feature   MCS (fragment): pBluescript multiple cloning site
   2699..2717    -  promoter       T7 promoter: promoter for bacteriophage T7 RNA polymerase
   2725..2880    +  CDS            lacZα (fragment): LacZα fragment of β-galactosidase; lacZ fragment
   2885..3313    +  rep_origin     f1 ori (sequence partly withheld): f1 bacteriophage origin of replication; arrow indicates direction of (+) strand synthesis
>Addgene plasmid #107329 | pBluescript_VEGFA-TS3_NmCas9 | depositor full sequence | sequence record 202514 | pBluescript_VEGFA-TS3_NmCas9 sequence 3342 bps
GTGGCACTTTTCGGGGAAATGTGCGCGGAACCCCTATTTGTTTATTTTTCTAAATACATTCAAATATGTA
TCCGCTCATGAGACAATAACCCTGATAAATGCTTCAATAATATTGAAAAAGGAAGAGTATGAGTATTCAA
CATTTCCGTGTCGCCCTTATTCCCTTTTTTGCGGCATTTTGCCTTCCTGTTTTTGCTCACCCAGAAACGC
TGGTGAAAGTAAAAGATGCTGAAGATCAGTTGGGTGCACGAGTGGGTTACATCGAACTGGATCTCAACAG
CGGTAAGATCCTTGAGAGTTTTCGCCCCGAAGAACGTTTTCCAATGATGAGCACTTTTAAAGTTCTGCTA
TGTGGCGCGGTATTATCCCGTATTGACGCCGGGCAAGAGCAACTCGGTCGCCGCATACACTATTCTCAGA
ATGACTTGGTTGAGTACTCACCAGTCACAGAAAAGCATCTTACGGATGGCATGACAGTAAGAGAATTATG
CAGTGCTGCCATAACCATGAGTGATAACACTGCGGCCAACTTACTTCTGACAACGATCGGAGGACCGAAG
GAGCTAACCGCTTTTTTGCACAACATGGGGGATCATGTAACTCGCCTTGATCGTTGGGAACCGGAGCTGA
ATGAAGCCATACCAAACGACGAGCGTGACACCACGATGCCTGTAGCAATGGCAACAACGTTGCGCAAACT
ATTAACTGGCGAACTACTTACTCTAGCTTCCCGGCAACAATTAATAGACTGGATGGAGGCGGATAAAGTT
GCAGGACCACTTCTGCGCTCGGCCCTTCCGGCTGGCTGGTTTATTGCTGATAAATCTGGAGCCGGTGAGC
GTGGGTCTCGCGGTATCATTGCAGCACTGGGGCCAGATGGTAAGCCCTCCCGTATCGTAGTTATCTACAC
GACGGGGAGTCAGGCAACTATGGATGAACGAAATAGACAGATCGCTGAGATAGGTGCCTCACTGATTAAG
CATTGGTAACTGTCAGACCAAGTTTACTCATATATACTTTAGATTGATTTAAAACTTCATTTTTAATTTA
AAAGGATCTAGGTGAAGATCCTTTTTGATAATCTCATGACCAAAATCCCTTAACGTGAGTTTTCGTTCCA
CTGAGCGTCAGACCCCGTAGAAAAGATCAAAGGATCTTCTTGAGATCCTTTTTTTCTGCGCGTAATCTGC
TGCTTGCAAACAAAAAAACCACCGCTACCAGCGGTGGTTTGTTTGCCGGATCAAGAGCTACCAACTCTTT
TTCCGAAGGTAACTGGCTTCAGCAGAGCGCAGATACCAAATACTGTCCTTCTAGTGTAGCCGTAGTTAGG
CCACCACTTCAAGAACTCTGTAGCACCGCCTACATACCTCGCTCTGCTAATCCTGTTACCAGTGGCTGCT
GCCAGTGGCGATAAGTCGTGTCTTACCGGGTTGGACTCAAGACGATAGTTACCGGATAAGGCGCAGCGGT
CGGGCTGAACGGGGGGTTCGTGCACACAGCCCAGCTTGGAGCGAACGACCTACACCGAACTGAGATACCT
ACAGCGTGAGCTATGAGAAAGCGCCACGCTTCCCGAAGGGAGAAAGGCGGACAGGTATCCGGTAAGCGGC
AGGGTCGGAACAGGAGAGCGCACGAGGGAGCTTCCAGGGGGAAACGCCTGGTATCTTTATAGTCCTGTCG
GGTTTCGCCACCTCTGACTTGAGCGTCGATTTTTGTGATGCTCGTCAGGGGGGCGGAGCCTATGGAAAAA
CGCCAGCAACGCGGCCTTTTTACGGTTCCTGGCCTTTTGCTGGCCTTTTGCTCACATGTTCTTTCCTGCG
TTATCCCCTGATTCTGTGGATAACCGTATTACCGCCTTTGAGTGAGCTGATACCGCTCGCCGCAGCCGAA
CGACCGAGCGCAGCGAGTCAGTGAGCGAGGAAGCGGAAGAGCGCCCAATACGCAAACCGCCTCTCCCCGC
GCGTTGGCCGATTCATTAATGCAGCTGGCACGACAGGTTTCCCGACTGGAAAGCGGGCAGTGAGCGCAAC
GCAATTAATGTGAGTTAGCTCACTCATTAGGCACCCCAGGCTTTACACTTTATGCTTCCGGCTCGTATGT
TGTGTGGAATTGTGAGCGGATAACAATTTCACACAGGAAACAGCTATGACCATGATTACGCCAAGCGCGC
AATTAACCCTCACTAAAGGGAACAAAAGCTGGAGCTCCACCGCGGTGGCGGCCGCCCCCTTCACCGAGGG
CCTATTTCCCATGATTCCTTCATATTTGCATATACGATACAAGGCTGTTAGAGAGATAATTGGAATTAAT
TTGACTGTAAACACAAAGATATTAGTACAAAATACGTGACGTAGAAAGTAATAATTTCTTGGGTAGTTTG
CAGTTTTAAAATTATGTTTTAAAATGGACTATCATATGCTTACCGTAACTTGAAAGTATTTCGATTTCTT
GGCTTTATATATCTTGTGGAAAGGACGAAACACCGCGGGGAGAAGGCCAGGGGTCACTGTTGTAGCTCCC
TTTCTCATTTCGGAAACGAAATGAGAACCGTTGCTACAATAAGGCCGTCTGAAAAGATGTGCCGCAACGC
TCTGCCCCTTAAAGCTTCTGCTTTAAGGGGCATCGTTTATTTTTTTGAATTCGATATCAAGCTTATCGAT
ACCGTCGACCTCGAGGGGGGGCCCGGTACCCAATTCGCCCTATAGTGAGTCGTATTACGCGCGCTCACTG
GCCGTCGTTTTACAACGTCGTGACTGGGAAAACCCTGGCGTTACCCAACTTAATCGCCTTGCAGCACATC
CCCCTTTCGCCAGCTGGCGTAATAGCGAAGAGGCCCGCACCGATCGCCCTTCCCAACAGTTGCGCAGCCT
GAATGGCGAATGGG
[124 nt withheld, positions 2885-3008]
C
[91 nt withheld, positions 3010-3100]
A
[49 nt withheld, positions 3102-3150]
CCTTTGACGTTGGAGTCCACGTTCTTT
[37 nt withheld, positions 3178-3214]
ACCCTATCTCGGTCTATTCTTTTGATTTATAAGGGATTTTGCCGATTTCGGCCTATTGGTTAAAAAATGA
GCTGATTTAACAAAAATTTAACGCGAATTTTAACAAAATATTAACGCTTACAATTTAG
