Features (pLannotate 1.2.2; 15 found; start..end, strand, type, name):
     20..124     +  promoter       AmpR promoter: bla
    125..985     +  CDS            AmpR: β-lactamase; bla; confers resistance to ampicillin, carbenicillin, and related antibiotics
   1156..1744    +  rep_origin     ori: high-copy-number ColE1/pMB1/pBR322/pUC origin of replication
   1927..2019    +  CDS            lacI (fragment): lac repressor; lacI; The lac repressor binds to the lac operator to inhibit transcription in E. coli. This inhibition can be relieved by adding lactose or isopropyl-β-D-thiogalactopyranoside (IPTG).
   2032..2053    +  protein_bind   CAP binding site: CAP binding activates transcription in the presence of cAMP. E. coli catabolite activator protein
   2068..2098    +  promoter       lac promoter: promoter for the E. coli lac operon
   2106..2122    +  protein_bind   lac operator: The lac repressor binds to the lac operator to inhibit transcription in E. coli. This inhibition can be relieved by adding lactose or isopropyl-β-D-thiogalactopyranoside (IPTG). lac repressor encoded by lacI
   2167..2185    +  promoter       T3 promoter: promoter for bacteriophage T3 RNA polymerase
   2198..2221    +  misc_feature   MCS (fragment): pBluescript multiple cloning site
   2232..2472    +  promoter       U6 promoter: RNA polymerase III promoter for human U6 snRNA
   2533..2625    +  misc_RNA       Nm tracrRNA: trans-activating CRISPR RNA for the Neisseria meningitidis CRISPR/Cas9 system (Hou et al., 2013)
   2633..2686    +  misc_feature   MCS (fragment): pBluescript multiple cloning site
   2695..2713    -  promoter       T7 promoter: promoter for bacteriophage T7 RNA polymerase
   2721..2876    +  CDS            lacZα (fragment): LacZα fragment of β-galactosidase; lacZ fragment
   2881..3309    +  rep_origin     f1 ori (sequence partly withheld): f1 bacteriophage origin of replication; arrow indicates direction of (+) strand synthesis
>Addgene plasmid #107329 | pBluescript_VEGFA-TS3_NmCas9 | addgene full sequence | sequence record 204778 | Addgene NGS Result
CACTTTTCGGGGAAATGTGCGCGGAACCCCTATTTGTTTATTTTTCTAAATACATTCAAATATGTATCCG
CTCATGAGACAATAACCCTGATAAATGCTTCAATAATATTGAAAAAGGAAGAGTATGAGTATTCAACATT
TCCGTGTCGCCCTTATTCCCTTTTTTGCGGCATTTTGCCTTCCTGTTTTTGCTCACCCAGAAACGCTGGT
GAAAGTAAAAGATGCTGAAGATCAGTTGGGTGCACGAGTGGGTTACATCGAACTGGATCTCAACAGCGGT
AAGATCCTTGAGAGTTTTCGCCCCGAAGAACGTTTTCCAATGATGAGCACTTTTAAAGTTCTGCTATGTG
GCGCGGTATTATCCCGTATTGACGCCGGGCAAGAGCAACTCGGTCGCCGCATACACTATTCTCAGAATGA
CTTGGTTGAGTACTCACCAGTCACAGAAAAGCATCTTACGGATGGCATGACAGTAAGAGAATTATGCAGT
GCTGCCATAACCATGAGTGATAACACTGCGGCCAACTTACTTCTGACAACGATCGGAGGACCGAAGGAGC
TAACCGCTTTTTTGCACAACATGGGGGATCATGTAACTCGCCTTGATCGTTGGGAACCGGAGCTGAATGA
AGCCATACCAAACGACGAGCGTGACACCACGATGCCTGTAGCAATGGCAACAACGTTGCGCAAACTATTA
ACTGGCGAACTACTTACTCTAGCTTCCCGGCAACAATTAATAGACTGGATGGAGGCGGATAAAGTTGCAG
GACCACTTCTGCGCTCGGCCCTTCCGGCTGGCTGGTTTATTGCTGATAAATCTGGAGCCGGTGAGCGTGG
GTCTCGCGGTATCATTGCAGCACTGGGGCCAGATGGTAAGCCCTCCCGTATCGTAGTTATCTACACGACG
GGGAGTCAGGCAACTATGGATGAACGAAATAGACAGATCGCTGAGATAGGTGCCTCACTGATTAAGCATT
GGTAACTGTCAGACCAAGTTTACTCATATATACTTTAGATTGATTTAAAACTTCATTTTTAATTTAAAAG
GATCTAGGTGAAGATCCTTTTTGATAATCTCATGACCAAAATCCCTTAACGTGAGTTTTCGTTCCACTGA
GCGTCAGACCCCGTAGAAAAGATCAAAGGATCTTCTTGAGATCCTTTTTTTCTGCGCGTAATCTGCTGCT
TGCAAACAAAAAAACCACCGCTACCAGCGGTGGTTTGTTTGCCGGATCAAGAGCTACCAACTCTTTTTCC
GAAGGTAACTGGCTTCAGCAGAGCGCAGATACCAAATACTGTTCTTCTAGTGTAGCCGTAGTTAGGCCAC
CACTTCAAGAACTCTGTAGCACCGCCTACATACCTCGCTCTGCTAATCCTGTTACCAGTGGCTGCTGCCA
GTGGCGATAAGTCGTGTCTTACCGGGTTGGACTCAAGACGATAGTTACCGGATAAGGCGCAGCGGTCGGG
CTGAACGGGGGGTTCGTGCACACAGCCCAGCTTGGAGCGAACGACCTACACCGAACTGAGATACCTACAG
CGTGAGCTATGAGAAAGCGCCACGCTTCCCGAAGGGAGAAAGGCGGACAGGTATCCGGTAAGCGGCAGGG
TCGGAACAGGAGAGCGCACGAGGGAGCTTCCAGGGGGAAACGCCTGGTATCTTTATAGTCCTGTCGGGTT
TCGCCACCTCTGACTTGAGCGTCGATTTTTGTGATGCTCGTCAGGGGGGCGGAGCCTATGGAAAAACGCC
AGCAACGCGGCCTTTTTACGGTTCCTGGCCTTTTGCTGGCCTTTTGCTCACATGTTCTTTCCTGCGTTAT
CCCCTGATTCTGTGGATAACCGTATTACCGCCTTTGAGTGAGCTGATACCGCTCGCCGCAGCCGAACGAC
CGAGCGCAGCGAGTCAGTGAGCGAGGAAGCGGAAGAGCGCCCAATACGCAAACCGCCTCTCCCCGCGCGT
TGGCCGATTCATTAATGCAGCTGGCACGACAGGTTTCCCGACTGGAAAGCGGGCAGTGAGCGCAACGCAA
TTAATGTGAGTTAGCTCACTCATTAGGCACCCCAGGCTTTACACTTTATGCTTCCGGCTCGTATGTTGTG
TGGAATTGTGAGCGGATAACAATTTCACACAGGAAACAGCTATGACCATGATTACGCCAAGCGCGCAATT
AACCCTCACTAAAGGGAACAAAAGCTGGAGCTCCACCGCGGTGGCGGCCGCCCCCTTCACCGAGGGCCTA
TTTCCCATGATTCCTTCATATTTGCATATACGATACAAGGCTGTTAGAGAGATAATTGGAATTAATTTGA
CTGTAAACACAAAGATATTAGTACAAAATACGTGACGTAGAAAGTAATAATTTCTTGGGTAGTTTGCAGT
TTTAAAATTATGTTTTAAAATGGACTATCATATGCTTACCGTAACTTGAAAGTATTTCGATTTCTTGGCT
TTATATATCTTGTGGAAAGGACGAAACACCGCGGGGAGAAGGCCAGGGGTCACTGTTGTAGCTCCCTTTC
TCATTTCGGAAACGAAATGAGAACCGTTGCTACAATAAGGCCGTCTGAAAAGATGTGCCGCAACGCTCTG
CCCCTTAAAGCTTCTGCTTTAAGGGGCATCGTTTATTTTTTTGAATTCGATATCAAGCTTATCGATACCG
TCGACCTCGAGGGGGGGCCCGGTACCCAATTCGCCCTATAGTGAGTCGTATTACGCGCGCTCACTGGCCG
TCGTTTTACAACGTCGTGACTGGGAAAACCCTGGCGTTACCCAACTTAATCGCCTTGCAGCACATCCCCC
TTTCGCCAGCTGGCGTAATAGCGAAGAGGCCCGCACCGATCGCCCTTCCCAACAGTTGCGCAGCCTGAAT
GGCGAATGGG
[124 nt withheld, positions 2881-3004]
C
[91 nt withheld, positions 3006-3096]
A
[49 nt withheld, positions 3098-3146]
CCTTTGACGTTGGAGTCCACGTTCTTT
[37 nt withheld, positions 3174-3210]
ACCCTATCTCGGTCTATTCTTTTGATTTATAAGGGATTTTGCCGATTTCGGCCTATTGGTTAAAAAATGA
GCTGATTTAACAAAAATTTAACGCGAATTTTAACAAAATATTAACGCTTACAATTTAGGTGG
